>Addgene plasmid #197678 | vYM010_phiC31-nTRE-pEF1s(high)-H2b-Citrine | addgene full sequence | sequence record 386600 | Addgene NGS Result
TCATGACCAAAATCCCTTAACGTGAGTTTTCGTTCCACTGAGCGTCAGACCCCGTAGAAAAGATCAAAGG
ATCTTCTTGAGATCCTTTTTTTCTGCGCGTAATCTGCTGCTTGCAAACAAAAAAACCACCGCTACCAGCG
GTGGTTTGTTTGCCGGATCAAGAGCTACCAACTCTTTTTCCGAAGGTAACTGGCTTCAGCAGAGCGCAGA
TACCAAATACTGTTCTTCTAGTGTAGCCGTAGTTAGGCCACCACTTCAAGAACTCTGTAGCACCGCCTAC
ATACCTCGCTCTGCTAATCCTGTTACCAGTGGCTGCTGCCAGTGGCGATAAGTCGTGTCTTACCGGGTTG
GACTCAAGACGATAGTTACCGGATAAGGCGCAGCGGTCGGGCTGAACGGGGGGTTCGTGCACACAGCCCA
GCTTGGAGCGAACGACCTACACCGAACTGAGATACCTACAGCGTGAGCTATGAGAAAGCGCCACGCTTCC
CGAAGGGAGAAAGGCGGACAGGTATCCGGTAAGCGGCAGGGTCGGAACAGGAGAGCGCACGAGGGAGCTT
CCAGGGGGAAACGCCTGGTATCTTTATAGTCCTGTCGGGTTTCGCCACCTCTGACTTGAGCGTCGATTTT
TGTGATGCTCGTCAGGGGGGCGGAGCCTATGGAAAAACGCCAGCAACGCGGCCTTTTTACGGTTCCTGGC
CTTTTGCTGGCCTTTTGCTCACATGTTCTTTCCTGCGGTACCGATCATAATCAGCCATACCACATTTGTA
GAGGTTTTACTTGCTTTAAAAAACCTCCCACACCTCCCCCTGAACCTGAAACATAAAATGAATGCAATTG
TTGTTGTTAACTTGTTTATTGCAGCTTATAATGGTTACAAATAAAGCAATAGCATCACAAATTTCACAAA
TAAAGCATTTTTTTCACTGCATTCTAGTTGTGGTTTGTCCAAACTCATCAATGTATCTTATCATGTCTGG
ATCATAATCAGCCATACCACATTTGTAGAGGTTTTACTTGCTTTAAAAAACCTCCCACACCTCCCCCTGA
ACCTGAAACATAAAATGAATGCAATTGTTGTTGTTAACTTGTTTATTGCAGCTTATAATGGTTACAAATA
AAGCAATAGCATCACAAATTTCACAAATAAAGCATTTTTTTCACTGCATTCTAGTTGTGGTTTGTCCAAA
CTCATCAATGTATCTTATCATGTCTGCTCGAGGTCGACGATGTAGGTCACGGTCTCGAAGCCGCGGTGCG
GGTGCCAGGGCGTGCCCTTGGGCTCCCCGGGCGCGTACTCCACCTCACCCATCTGGTCCATCATGATGAA
CGGGTCGAGGTGGCGGTAGTTGATCCCGGCGAACGCGCGGCGCACCGGGAAGCCCTCGCCCTCGAAACCG
CTGGGCGCGGTGGTCACGGTGAGCACGGGACGTGCGACGGCGTCGGCGGGTGCGGATACGCGGGGCAGCG
TCAGCGGGTTCTCGACGGTCACGGCGGGCATGTCGACGGTATCGATAAGCTTACGCGTGCTAGCGCATGC
AGATCTACTAGTCGGCCGGATAAAGATATCAACTCGAGATGGGATCGGCCATTGAACAAGATGGATTGCA
CGCAGGTTCTCCGGCCGCTTGGGTGGAGAGGCTATTCGGCTATGACTGGGCACAACAGACAATCGGCTGC
TCTGATGCCGCCGTGTTCCGGCTGTCAGCGCAGGGGCGCCCGGTTCTTTTTGTCAAGACCGACCTGTCCG
GTGCCCTGAATGAACTGCAGGACGAGGCAGCGCGGCTATCGTGGCTGGCCACGACGGGCGTTCCTTGCGC
AGCTGTGCTCGACGTTGTCACTGAAGCGGGAAGGGACTGGCTGCTATTGGGCGAAGTGCCGGGGCAGGAT
CTCCTGTCATCTCACCTTGCTCCTGCCGAGAAAGTATCCATCATGGCTGATGCAATGCGGCGGCTGCATA
CGCTTGATCCGGCTACCTGCCCATTCGACCACCAAGCGAAACATCGCATCGAGCGAGCACGTACTCGGAT
GGAAGCCGGTCTTGTCGATCAGGATGATCTGGACGAAGAGCATCAGGGGCTCGCGCCAGCCGAACTGTTC
GCCAGGCTCAAGGCGCGCATGCCCGACGGCGATGATCTCGTCGTGACCCATGGCGATGCCTGCTTGCCGA
ATATCATGGTGGAAAATGGCCGCTTTTCTGGATTCATCGACTGTGGCCGGCTGGGTGTGGCGGACCGCTA
TCAGGACATAGCGTTGGCTACCCGTGATATTGCTGAAGAGCTTGGCGGCGAATGGGCTGACCGCTTCCTC
GTGCTTTACGGTATCGCCGCTCCCGATTCGCAGCGCATCGCCTTCTATCGCCTTCTTGACGAGTTCTTCT
GAGGGGATCAATTCTCTAGAGCTCGCTGATCAGCCTCGACTGTGCCTTCTAGTTGCCAGCCATCTGTTGT
TTGCCCCTCCCCCGTGCCTTCCTTGACCCTGGAAGGTGCCACTCCCACTGTCCTTTCCTAATAAAATGAG
GAAATTGCATCGCATTGTCTGAGTAGGTGTCATTCTATTCTGGGGGGTGGGGTGGGGCAGGACAGCAAGG
GGGAGGATTGGGAAGAGAATAGCAGGCATGCTGGGGATGCGGTGGGCTCTATGGCTTCTGAGGCGGAAAG
AACCAGCTGGGGGCTAGCAAAGCCTAGGAACAGCTGCATATAGCACTGCAGTTTACTCCCTATCAGTGAT
AGAGAGTCAAAAGGCCATGCCCTCCCTATCAGTGATAGAGAGAGCAGACTCAAGGTGGTCCCTATCAGTG
ATAGAGAGATTGAGCAAGAGGGCCTCCCTATCAGTGATAGAGATTGATCCAGTCAGGGCCTCCCTATCAG
TGATAGAGAAGCTATGTGCAGGTAGGGCTGTACAGTGGGAATGCACGTAGGATCGGCGATCGCTCCGGTG
CCCGTCAGCGGGCAGAGCGCACATCGCCCACAGTCCCCGAGACGTTGGGGGGAGGGGTCGGCAATTGAAC
CGGTGCCGAGAGAAGGCGGCGCGGGGTAAACTGGGAAAGCGATGTCGTGTACTGGCTCCGCCTTTTTCCC
GAGGGTGGGGGAGAACCGTATATAAGCGCCGTAGTCGCCGCGAACGTTCTTTTTCGCAACGGGTTTGCCG
CCAGAACGCAGCTGACGCGTCGAGGGGCTCGCATCTCTCCTTCACGCGCCCGCCGCCCTACCTGAGGCCG
CCATCCACGCCGGTTGAGTCGCGTTCTGCCGCCTCCCGCCTGTGGTGCCTCCTGAACTGCGTCCGCCGTC
TAGGTAAGTTCGAAGCTCAGGTCGAGACCGGGCCTTTGTCCGGCGCTCCCTTGGAGCCCGCCTAGACTCC
GCCGGCTCTCCACGCTTTGCCTGACCCTGCTTGCTCGACTCCGCGTCTTTGTTTCGTTTTCTGTTCCGCG
CCGTTACAGATCGAAGCTGCGACCGGCGCCTACACCTGGCCGCTCTAGCCCGGGCGGATCCCCCGGGCTG
CAGGAATTCGATATCAAGCTTGCCACCATGCCAGAGCCAGCGAAGTCTGCTCCCGCCCCGAAAAAGGGCT
CCAAGAAGGCGGTGACTAAGGCGCAGAAGAAAGGCGGCAAGAAGCGCAAGCGCAGCCGCAAGGAGAGCTA
TTCCATCTATGTGTACAAGGTTCTGAAGCAGGTCCACCCTGACACCGGCATTTCGTCCAAGGCCATGGGC
ATCATGAATTCGTTTGTGAACGACATTTTCGAGCGCATCGCAGGTGAGGCTTCCCGCCTGGCGCATTACA
ACAAGCGCTCGACCATCACCTCCAGGGAGATCCAGACGGCCGTGCGCCTGCTGCTGCCTGGGGAGTTGGC
CAAGCACGCCGTGTCCGAGGGTACTAAGGCCATCACCAAGTACACCAGCGCTAAGGATCCCCGGGTACCG
GTCGCCACCATGGTGAGCAAGGGCGAGGAGCTGTTCACCGGGGTGGTGCCCATCCTGGTCGAGCTGGACG
GCGACGTAAACGGCCACAAGTTCAGCGTGTCCGGCGAGGGCGAGGGCGATGCCACCTACGGCAAGCTGAC
CCTGAAGTTCATCTGCACCACCGGCAAGCTGCCCGTGCCCTGGCCCACCCTCGTGACCACCTTCGGCTAC
GGCCTGATGTGCTTCGCCCGCTACCCCGACCACATGAAGCAGCACGACTTCTTCAAGTCCGCCATGCCCG
AAGGCTACGTCCAGGAGCGCACCATCTTCTTCAAGGACGACGGCAACTACAAGACCCGCGCCGAGGTGAA
GTTCGAGGGCGACACCCTGGTGAACCGCATCGAGCTGAAGGGCATCGACTTCAAGGAGGACGGCAACATC
CTGGGGCACAAGCTGGAGTACAACTACAACAGCCACAACGTCTATATCATGGCCGACAAGCAGAAGAACG
GCATCAAGGTGAACTTCAAGATCCGCCACAACATCGAGGACGGCAGCGTGCAGCTCGCCGACCACTACCA
GCAGAACACCCCCATCGGCGACGGCCCCGTGCTGCTGCCCGACAACCACTACCTGAGCTACCAGTCCGCC
CTGAGCAAAGACCCCAACGAGAAGCGCGATCACATGGTCCTGCTGGAGTTCGTGACCGCCGCCGGGATCA
CTCTCGGCATGGACGAGCTGTACAAGTAGGTCGACCTCGAGGGGGGGCCCGGTACCAGGTAAGTGTACCC
AATTCGCCCTATAGTGAGTCGTATTACAATTCACTCGATCGCCCTTCCCAACAGTTGCGCAGCCTGAATG
GCGAATGGAGATCCAATTTTTAAGTGTATAATGTGTTAAACTACTGATTCTAATTGTTTGTGTATTTTAG
ATTCACAGTCCCAAGGCTCATTTCAGGCCCCTCAGTCCTCACAGTCTGTTCATGATCATAATCAGCCATA
CCACATTTGTAGAGGTTTTACTTGCTTTAAAAAACCTCCCACACCTCCCCCTGAACCTGAAACATAAAAT
GAATGCAATTGTTGTTGTTAACTTGTTTATTGCAGCTTATAATGGTTACAAATAAAGCAATAGCATCACA
AATTTCACAAATAAAGCATTTTTTTCACTGCATTCTAGTTGTGGTTTGTCCAAACTCATCAATGTATCTT
AACGCGTAAATTGTAAGCGTCTCAAATATGTATCCGCTCATGAGACAATAACCCTGATAAATGCTTCAAT
AATATTGAAAAAGGAAGAGTATGAGTATTCAACATTTCCGTGTCGCCCTTATTCCCTTTTTTGCGGCATT
TTGCCTTCCTGTTTTTGCTCACCCAGAAACGCTGGTGAAAGTAAAAGATGCTGAAGATCAGTTGGGTGCA
CGAGTGGGTTACATCGAACTGGATCTCAACAGCGGTAAGATCCTTGAGAGTTTTCGCCCCGAAGAACGTT
TTCCAATGATGAGCACTTTTAAAGTTCTGCTATGTGGCGCGGTATTATCCCGTATTGACGCCGGGCAAGA
GCAACTCGGTCGCCGCATACACTATTCTCAGAATGACTTGGTTGAGTACTCACCAGTCACAGAAAAGCAT
CTTACGGATGGCATGACAGTAAGAGAATTATGCAGTGCTGCCATAACCATGAGTGATAACACTGCGGCCA
ACTTACTTCTGACAACGATCGGAGGACCGAAGGAGCTAACCGCTTTTTTGCACAACATGGGGGATCATGT
AACTCGCCTTGATCGTTGGGAACCGGAGCTGAATGAAGCCATACCAAACGACGAGCGTGACACCACGATG
CCTGTAGCAATGGCAACAACGTTGCGCAAACTATTAACTGGCGAACTACTTACTCTAGCTTCCCGGCAAC
AATTAATAGACTGGATGGAGGCGGATAAAGTTGCAGGACCACTTCTGCGCTCGGCCCTTCCGGCTGGCTG
GTTTATTGCTGATAAATCTGGAGCCGGTGAGCGTGGGTCTCGCGGTATCATTGCAGCACTGGGGCCAGAT
GGTAAGCCCTCCCGTATCGTAGTTATCTACACGACGGGGAGTCAGGCAACTATGGATGAACGAAATAGAC
AGATCGCTGAGATAGGTGCCTCACTGATTAAGCATTGGTAACTGTCAGACCAAGTTTACTCATATATACT
TTAGATTGATTTAAAACTTCATTTTTAATTTAAAAGGATCTAGGTGAAGATCCTTTTTGATAATC
Features (pLannotate 1.2.2; 29 found; start..end, strand, type, name):
     77..665     +  rep_origin     ori: high-copy-number ColE1/pMB1/pBR322/pUC origin of replication
    743..826     +  CDS            large T antigen (fragment): large T antigen from SV40 (simian virus 40)
    849..983     +  polyA_signal   SV40 poly(A) signal: SV40 polyadenylation signal
    980..1063    +  CDS            large T antigen (fragment): large T antigen from SV40 (simian virus 40)
   1086..1207    +  polyA_signal   SV40 poly(A) signal: SV40 polyadenylation signal
   1244..1313    +  protein_bind   attB: attB site for the φC31 integrase (Groth et al., 2000) phage φC31 integrase
   1502..1522    -  misc_feature   MCS (fragment): pBluescript multiple cloning site
   1579..2382    +  CDS            NeoR/KanR: aminoglycoside phosphotransferase from Tn5; aph(3')-II (or nptII); confers resistance to neomycin, kanamycin, and G418 (Geneticin®)
   2420..2531    +  polyA_signal   bGH poly(A) signal: bovine growth hormone polyadenylation signal
   2648..2669    +  promoter       SV40 promoter (fragment): SV40 enhancer and early promoter
   2710..2735    +  promoter       tight TRE promoter (fragment): Tet-responsive promoter PTight, consisting of seven tet operator sequences followed by the minimal CMV promoter
   2752..2771    +  promoter       tight TRE promoter (fragment): Tet-responsive promoter PTight, consisting of seven tet operator sequences followed by the minimal CMV promoter
   2789..2807    +  protein_bind   tet operator: tetO; bacterial operator O2 for the tetR and tetA genes tetracycline repressor TetR
   2825..2847    +  promoter       PLtetO-1 promoter (fragment): modified phage lambda PL promoter with tet operator sites (Lutz and Bujard, 1997)
   2860..2880    +  promoter       tight TRE promoter (fragment): Tet-responsive promoter PTight, consisting of seven tet operator sequences followed by the minimal CMV promoter
   2950..3157    +  promoter       EF-1α core promoter: core promoter for human elongation factor EF-1α
   3174..3442    +  LTR            5' LTR (truncated): truncated 5' long terminal repeat (LTR) from human T-cell leukemia virus (HTLV) type 1
   3486..3521    +  misc_feature   MCS (fragment): pBluescript multiple cloning site
   3528..3905    +  CDS            H2B: human histone H2B; HIST1H2BJ
   3904..3920    -  misc_feature   MCS (fragment): pUC18/19 multiple cloning site
   3930..4646    +  CDS            Citrine: Citrine is a basic (constitutively fluorescent) yellow fluorescent protein published in 2001, derived from Aequorea victoria. It has moderate acid sensitivity.
   4650..4676    +  misc_feature   MCS (fragment): pBluescript multiple cloning site
   4698..4716    -  promoter       T7 promoter: promoter for bacteriophage T7 RNA polymerase
   4726..4765    +  CDS            lacZα (fragment): LacZα fragment of β-galactosidase; lacZ fragment
   4775..4830    +  intron         small t intron (fragment): SV40 (simian virus 40) small t antigen intron
   4830..4967    +  CDS            large T antigen (fragment): large T antigen from SV40 (simian virus 40)
   4990..5111    +  polyA_signal   SV40 poly(A) signal: SV40 polyadenylation signal
   5137..5200    +  promoter       AmpR promoter: bla
   5201..6061    +  CDS            AmpR: β-lactamase; bla; confers resistance to ampicillin, carbenicillin, and related antibiotics
