[The description below was written by a language model from this plasmid's Addgene catalogue record and pLannotate feature annotations shown in this document.]
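Description:
vYM010_phiC31-nTRE-pEF1s(high)-H2b-Citrine is a roughly 6.2 kb mammalian reporter plasmid built on a phiC31 integration backbone, deposited as the "pEF1s(high)" reporter from a study on how synthetic changes in CpG density tune methylation-dependent silencing. It is maintained in E. coli as a high-copy plasmid through a ColE1/pUC-type origin and ampicillin resistance (AmpR with its bla promoter). For mammalian work it carries an attB site for φC31 integrase, which allows site-specific recombination into a matching attP docking site in the host genome. Downstream of attB lies a NeoR/KanR coding sequence with a bGH polyadenylation signal for G418 selection. No full promoter is annotated directly upstream of this marker, which would fit a promoter-trap design activated only on correct integration, although the record does not state this. Tandem SV40 poly(A) signals sit upstream of attB.

The payload is a fusion of human histone H2B to the yellow fluorescent protein Citrine, giving a nuclear, chromatin-bound signal convenient for imaging or flow cytometry of single cells. Expression is driven by a short EF-1α core promoter followed by a truncated HTLV-1 5' LTR segment, and the transcript terminates in an SV40 small t intron fragment and SV40 poly(A) signal. Just upstream of the promoter is a cluster of tet operator sequences (the "nTRE" in the name, annotated as fragments of TRE-type promoters), which provides binding sites for recruiting TetR/rTetR-fused regulators. The "(high)" label presumably denotes the high-CpG promoter variant in the series, but the record does not define it explicitly. The construct is suited to measuring the silencing dynamics of an integrated reporter.
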