Addgene plasmid #197678: vYM010_phiC31-nTRE-pEF1s(high)-H2b-Citrine
Purpose: "pEF1s(high)" reporter plasmid
Depositing lab: Michael Elowitz. Depositing organization: California Institute of Technology. Publication: Tuning Methylation-Dependent Silencing Dynamics by Synthetic Modulation of CpG Density. Ma Y, Budde MW, Zhu J, Elowitz MB. ACS Synth Biol. 2023 Aug 12. doi: 10.1021/acssynbio.3c00078. PubMed 37572041.
Backbone
  Vector backbone: PhiC31
  Backbone size w/o insert (bp): 4300
  Total vector size (bp): 6200
  Vector type: Mammalian Expression, Synthetic Biology
  Selectable markers: Neomycin (select with G418)
Growth in bacteria
  Bacterial resistance: Ampicillin, 100 μg/mL
  Growth temperature: 37°C
  Growth strain: DH5alpha
  Copy number: High Copy
Gene/Insert
  Gene/Insert name: pEF1s-H2B-Citrine
  Species: Synthetic
  Insert size (bp): 1900
Terms and licenses: Academic/Nonprofit Terms; Industry Terms: Not Available to Industry
Depositor comments: Please visit https://doi.org/10.1101/2023.05.30.542205 for bioRxiv preprint.
How to cite: vYM010_phiC31-nTRE-pEF1s(high)-H2b-Citrine was a gift from Michael Elowitz (Addgene plasmid # 197678 ; http://n2t.net/addgene:197678 ; RRID:Addgene_197678)
